Addgene plasmid #247402: cwby0052
Purpose: GGA cloning AGGA-HALC2_064-GS-promoter-ccdb-TTCC-SNAC-6xhis
Depositing lab: David Baker. Publication: Accelerating protein design by scaling experimental characterization. Qian J, Milles LF, Wicky BIM, Ragotte RJ, Motmaen A, Borst AJ, Skotheim R, Ols S, Coventry B, Li X, Kibler RD, Goreshnik I, Exposit M, Lore K, Stewart L, Baker D. Nat Commun. 2026 Aug 20;17(1):9945. doi: 10.1038/s41467-026-76740-9. PubMed 42754580.
Backbone
  Vector backbone: pET29
  Vector type: Bacterial Expression
Growth in bacteria
  Bacterial resistance: Kanamycin, 50 μg/mL
  Growth temperature: 37°C
  Growth strain: NEB Stable
  Copy number: Unknown
Gene/Insert
  Gene/Insert name: ccdb
  Species: Synthetic
  Promoter: T7
  Cloning method: Golden Gate
Terms and licenses: Academic/Nonprofit Terms; Industry Terms: Not Available to Industry
Depositor comments: Please visit https://doi.org/10.1101/2025.08.05.668824 for bioRxiv preprint.
How to cite: cwby0052 was a gift from David Baker (Addgene plasmid # 247402 ; http://n2t.net/addgene:247402 ; RRID:Addgene_247402)
