[The description below was written by a language model from this plasmid's Addgene catalogue record and pLannotate feature annotations shown in this document.]
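Description:
cwby0052 is a pET29-based bacterial expression vector built as a Golden Gate entry (destination) plasmid for cloning designed protein sequences in E. coli. It carries a kanamycin resistance gene (aph(3')-Ia) for selection and replicates from a ColE1/pMB1-type origin accompanied by the pBR322 bom and rop elements. An f1 phage origin is also present. The short tetracycline-resistance fragments in the annotation are backbone remnants rather than functional markers. A lacI gene with its own promoter supplies lac repressor, so the T7 promoter/lac operator unit is IPTG-inducible in hosts that express T7 RNA polymerase.

The expression cassette runs from the T7 promoter, lac operator and T7 gene 10 ribosome binding site to the T7 terminator. According to the depositor's description, the layout is an AGGA overhang, an N-terminal HALC2_064 module, a GS linker, a promoter-driven ccdB dropout cassette, a TTCC overhang, then a SNAC tag and a 6xHis tag. HALC2_064 is not annotated in the feature table, and the record does not say what it is, although an unannotated stretch lies between the RBS and the ccdA fragment. The table does confirm a partial ccdA sequence, a full ccdB toxin gene, and a downstream His-tag match.

ccdB encodes a gyrase poison that kills standard cloning strains, so it serves as a negative selection: Golden Gate assembly replaces it with the insert, and only recombinant plasmids yield colonies. The product would be a fusion with HALC2_064 at the N-terminus and a C-terminal His tag for affinity purification. SNAC tags are generally used as chemically cleavable sequences for tag removal. The associated publication concerns scaling up experimental characterization of designed proteins, which fits use in high-throughput cloning and expression.
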