Features (pLannotate 1.2.2; 20 found; start..end, strand, type, name):
    286..304     +  promoter       T7 promoter: promoter for bacteriophage T7 RNA polymerase
    305..329     +  protein_bind   lac operator: The lac repressor binds to the lac operator to inhibit transcription in E. coli. This inhibition can be relieved by adding lactose or isopropyl-β-D-thiogalactopyranoside (IPTG). lac repressor encoded by lacI
    344..366     +  RBS            RBS: efficient ribosome binding site from bacteriophage T7 gene 10 (Olins and Rangwala, 1989)
    594..665     +  CDS            ccdA (fragment): CCDA_ECO57 - Also known as H, letA. Experimental evidence at protein level: Swiss-Prot protein existence level 1. Antitoxin component of a type II toxin-antitoxin (TA) system which inhibits the post-segregational killing (PSK) of plasmid-free cells, also referred to as a plasmid addiction system. Binds to and blocks the activity of CcdB; will also remove bound CcdB protein from the CcdB-GyrA complex by forming a CcdA-CcdB complex, a process termed rejuvenation. Functions as a transcriptional corepressor for the ccdAB operon, repression also requires CcdB (By similarity). From Escherichia coli
    699..1001    +  CDS            ccdB: CCDB_ECOLI - Also known as G, letB, letD. Experimental evidence at protein level: Swiss-Prot protein existence level 1. Toxic component of a type II toxin-antitoxin (TA) system, functioning in plasmid maintainence. Responsible for the post- segregational killing (PSK) of plasmid-free cells, also referred to as a plasmid addiction system. Half-life of over 2 hours. Cell killing by CcdB is accompanied by filamentation, defects in chromosome and plasmid segregation, defects in cell division, formation of anucleate cells, decreased DNA synthesis and plasmid loss. Interferes with the activity of DN
   1035..1053    +  CDS            9xHis (fragment): 9xHis affinity tag
   1072..1121    +  CDS            SET1 (fragment): solubility-enhancement tag derived from T7 phage gene 10B
   1129..1176    +  terminator     T7 terminator: transcription terminator for bacteriophage T7 RNA polymerase
   1213..1641    +  rep_origin     f1 ori (sequence partly withheld): f1 bacteriophage origin of replication; arrow indicates direction of (+) strand synthesis
   1694..1751    +  promoter       AmpR promoter (fragment): bla
   1760..2575    -  CDS            KanR: aminoglycoside phosphotransferase; aph(3')-Ia; confers resistance to kanamycin in bacteria or G418 (Geneticin®) in eukaryotes
   2697..3285    +  rep_origin     ori: high-copy-number ColE1/pMB1/pBR322/pUC origin of replication
   3471..3610    -  misc_feature   bom: basis of mobility region from pBR322
   3712..3903    -  CDS            rop: Rop protein, which maintains plasmids at low copy number; rop
   3920..4300    +  CDS            YPB1_ECOLX: Protein predicted: Swiss-Prot protein existence level 4. From Escherichia coli.
   4372..4663    -  CDS            TcR (fragment): tetracycline efflux protein; tet; confers resistance to tetracycline
   4678..4699    -  protein_bind   CAP binding site: CAP binding activates transcription in the presence of cAMP. E. coli catabolite activator protein
   4712..5794    -  CDS            lacI: lac repressor; lacI; The lac repressor binds to the lac operator to inhibit transcription in E. coli. This inhibition can be relieved by adding lactose or isopropyl-β-D-thiogalactopyranoside (IPTG).
   5795..5872    -  promoter       lacI promoter: lacI
   5880..260     -  CDS            TcR (fragment) (across the origin): tetracycline efflux protein; tet; confers resistance to tetracycline
>Addgene plasmid #247402 | cwby0052 | addgene full sequence | sequence record 493166 | Addgene NGS Result
ACTCCTGCATTAGGAAGCAGCCCAGTAGTAGGTTGAGGCCGTTGAGCACCGCCGCCGCAAGGAATGGTGC
ATGCAAGGAGATGGCGCCCAACAGTCCCCCGGCCACGGGGCCTGCCACCATACCCACGCCGAAACAAGCG
CTCATGAGCCCGAAGTGGCGAGCCCGATCTTCCCCATCGGTGATGTCGGCGATATAGGCGCCAGCAACCG
CACCTGTGGCGCCGGTGATGCCGGCCACGATGCGTCCGGCGTAGAGGATCGAGATCGATCTCGATCCCGC
GAAATTAATACGACTCACTATAGGGGAATTGTGAGCGGATAACAATTCCCCTCTAGAAATAATTTTGTTT
AACTTTAAGAAGGAGATATACATATGAGCAAACTGAAAGAACAGGAAGAACTGATCGACGAGATTAGCGA
GAAAGCGAAAGAATTCCTGCTGGAAATCAAAGAGAAATATCCGGGCGAACTGAGCGAAGAACGCTATCCG
GGTCGCGTGGTGCTGACCTATGTGAACGAAGAAAAGGGCTTTAGCATTACCGTGACCATTGAACTGCTGA
ACAAAGAGAAAGGATCAGGAGGAGACCGGTAATAAAAAGCGTATTACAGTGACAGTTGACAGCGACAGCT
ATCAGTTGCTCAAGGCATATATGATGTCAATATCTCCGGTCTGGTATGCACAACCAAGAATGAAGCCCAT
GCAGTTTAAGGTTTACACCTATAAAAGAGAGAGCCGTTATCGTCTGTTTGTGGATGTACAGAGTGATATT
ATTGACACGCCCGGGCGACGGATGGTGATCCCCCTGGCCAGTGCACGTCTGCTGTCAGATAAAGTCTCCC
GTGAACTTTACCCGGTGGTGCATATCGGGGATGAAAGCTGGCGCATGATGACCACCGATATGGCCAGTGT
GCCGGTTTCCGTTATCGGGGAAGAAGTGGCTGATCTCAGCCACCGCGAAAATGACATCAAAAACGCCATT
AACCTGATGTTCTGGGGAATATGAACGGTCTCGTTCCCATCATTGGGGCAGCACCCACCACCACCACCAC
CACTAATGATAATGAGATCCGGCTGCTAACAAAGCCCGAAAGGAAGCTGAGTTGGCTGCTGCCACCGCTG
AGCAATAACTAGCATAACCCCTTGGGGCCTCTAAACGGGTCTTGAGGGGTTTTTTGCTGAAAGGAGGAAC
TATATCCGGATTGGCGAATGGG
[124 nt withheld, positions 1213-1336]
C
[91 nt withheld, positions 1338-1428]
A
[49 nt withheld, positions 1430-1478]
CCTTTGACGTTGGAGTCCACGTTCTTT
[37 nt withheld, positions 1506-1542]
ACCCTATCTCGGTCTATTCTTTTGATTTATAAGGGATTTTGCCGATTTCGGCCTATTGGTTAAAAAATGA
GCTGATTTAACAAAAATTTAACGCGAATTTTAACAAAATATTAACGCTTACAATTTAGGTGGCACTTTTC
GGGGAAATGTGCGCGGAACCCCTATTTGTTTATTTTTCTAAATACATTCAAATATGTATCCGCTCATGAA
TTAATTCTTAGAAAAACTCATCGAGCATCAAATGAAACTGCAATTTATTCATATCAGGATTATCAATACC
ATATTTTTGAAAAAGCCGTTTCTGTAATGAAGGAGAAAACTCACCGAGGCAGTTCCATAGGATGGCAAGA
TCCTGGTATCGGTCTGCGATTCCGACTCGTCCAACATCAATACAACCTATTAATTTCCCCTCGTCAAAAA
TAAGGTTATCAAGTGAGAAATCACCATGAGTGACGACTGAATCCGGTGAGAATGGCAAAAGTTTATGCAT
TTCTTTCCAGACTTGTTCAACAGGCCAGCCATTACGCTCGTCATCAAAATCACTCGCATCAACCAAACCG
TTATTCATTCGTGATTGCGCCTGAGCGAGACGAAATACGCGATCGCTGTTAAAAGGACAATTACAAACAG
GAATCGAATGCAACCGGCGCAGGAACACTGCCAGCGCATCAACAATATTTTCACCTGAATCAGGATATTC
TTCTAATACCTGGAATGCTGTTTTCCCGGGGATCGCAGTGGTGAGTAACCATGCATCATCAGGAGTACGG
ATAAAATGCTTGATGGTCGGAAGAGGCATAAATTCCGTCAGCCAGTTTAGTCTGACCATCTCATCTGTAA
CATCATTGGCAACGCTACCTTTGCCATGTTTCAGAAACAACTCTGGCGCATCGGGCTTCCCATACAATCG
ATAGATTGTCGCACCTGATTGCCCGACATTATCGCGAGCCCATTTATACCCATATAAATCAGCATCCATG
TTGGAATTTAATCGCGGCCTAGAGCAAGACGTTTCCCGTTGAATATGGCTCATAACACCCCTTGTATTAC
TGTTTATGTAAGCAGACAGTTTTATTGTTCATGACCAAAATCCCTTAACGTGAGTTTTCGTTCCACTGAG
CGTCAGACCCCGTAGAAAAGATCAAAGGATCTTCTTGAGATCCTTTTTTTCTGCGCGTAATCTGCTGCTT
GCAAACAAAAAAACCACCGCTACCAGCGGTGGTTTGTTTGCCGGATCAAGAGCTACCAACTCTTTTTCCG
AAGGTAACTGGCTTCAGCAGAGCGCAGATACCAAATACTGTCCTTCTAGTGTAGCCGTAGTTAGGCCACC
ACTTCAAGAACTCTGTAGCACCGCCTACATACCTCGCTCTGCTAATCCTGTTACCAGTGGCTGCTGCCAG
TGGCGATAAGTCGTGTCTTACCGGGTTGGACTCAAGACGATAGTTACCGGATAAGGCGCAGCGGTCGGGC
TGAACGGGGGGTTCGTGCACACAGCCCAGCTTGGAGCGAACGACCTACACCGAACTGAGATACCTACAGC
GTGAGCTATGAGAAAGCGCCACGCTTCCCGAAGGGAGAAAGGCGGACAGGTATCCGGTAAGCGGCAGGGT
CGGAACAGGAGAGCGCACGAGGGAGCTTCCAGGGGGAAACGCCTGGTATCTTTATAGTCCTGTCGGGTTT
CGCCACCTCTGACTTGAGCGTCGATTTTTGTGATGCTCGTCAGGGGGGCGGAGCCTATGGAAAAACGCCA
GCAACGCGGCCTTTTTACGGTTCCTGGCCTTTTGCTGGCCTTTTGCTCACATGTTCTTTCCTGCGTTATC
CCCTGATTCTGTGGATAACCGTATTACCGCCTTTGAGTGAGCTGATACCGCTCGCCGCAGCCGAACGACC
GAGCGCAGCGAGTCAGTGAGCGAGGAAGCGGAAGAGCGCCTGATGCGGTATTTTCTCCTTACGCATCTGT
GCGGTATTTCACACCGCAATGGTGCACTCTCAGTACAATCTGCTCTGATGCCGCATAGTTAAGCCAGTAT
ACACTCCGCTATCGCTACGTGACTGGGTCATGGCTGCGCCCCGACACCCGCCAACACCCGCTGACGCGCC
CTGACGGGCTTGTCTGCTCCCGGCATCCGCTTACAGACAAGCTGTGACCGTCTCCGGGAGCTGCATGTGT
CAGAGGTTTTCACCGTCATCACCGAAACGCGCGAGGCAGCTGCGGTAAAGCTCATCAGCGTGGTCGTGAA
GCGATTCACAGATGTCTGCCTGTTCATCCGCGTCCAGCTCGTTGAGTTTCTCCAGAAGCGTTAATGTCTG
GCTTCTGATAAAGCGGGCCATGTTAAGGGCGGTTTTTTCCTGTTTGGTCACTGATGCCTCCGTGTAAGGG
GGATTTCTGTTCATGGGGGTAATGATACCGATGAAACGAGAGAGGATGCTCACGATACGGGTTACTGATG
ATGAACATGCCCGGTTACTGGAACGTTGTGAGGGTAAACAACTGGCGGTATGGATGCGGCGGGACCAGAG
AAAAATCACTCAGGGTCAATGCCAGCGCTTCGTTAATACAGATGTAGGTGTTCCACAGGGTAGCCAGCAG
CATCCTGCGATGCAGATCCGGAACATAATGGTGCAGGGCGCTGACTTCCGCGTTTCCAGACTTTACGAAA
CACGGAAACCGAAGACCATTCATGTTGTTGCTCAGGTCGCAGACGTTTTGCAGCAGCAGTCGCTTCACGT
TCGCTCGCGTATCGGTGATTCATTCTGCTAACCAGTAAGGCAACCCCGCCAGCCTAGCCGGGTCCTCAAC
GACAGGAGCACGATCATGCGCACCCGTGGGGCCGCCATGCCGGCGATAATGGCCTGCTTCTCGCCGAAAC
GTTTGGTGGCGGGACCAGTGACGAAGGCTTGAGCGAGGGCGTGCAAGATTCCGAATACCGCAAGCGACAG
GCCGATCATCGTCGCGCTCCAGCGAAAGCGGTCCTCGCCGAAAATGACCCAGAGCGCTGCCGGCACCTGT
CCTACGAGTTGCATGATAAAGAAGACAGTCATAAGTGCGGCGACGATAGTCATGCCCCGCGCCCACCGGA
AGGAGCTGACTGGGTTGAAGGCTCTCAAGGGCATCGGTCGAGATCCCGGTGCCTAATGAGTGAGCTAACT
TACATTAATTGCGTTGCGCTCACTGCCCGCTTTCCAGTCGGGAAACCTGTCGTGCCAGCTGCATTAATGA
ATCGGCCAACGCGCGGGGAGAGGCGGTTTGCGTATTGGGCGCCAGGGTGGTTTTTCTTTTCACCAGTGAG
ACGGGCAACAGCTGATTGCCCTTCACCGCCTGGCCCTGAGAGAGTTGCAGCAAGCGGTCCACGCTGGTTT
GCCCCAGCAGGCGAAAATCCTGTTTGATGGTGGTTAACGGCGGGATATAACATGAGCTGTCTTCGGTATC
GTCGTATCCCACTACCGAGATGTCCGCACCAACGCGCAGCCCGGACTCGGTAATGGCGCGCATTGCGCCC
AGCGCCATCTGATCGTTGGCAACCAGCATCGCAGTGGGAACGATGCCCTCATTCAGCATTTGCATGGTTT
GTTGAAAACCGGACATGGCACTCCAGTCGCCTTCCCGTTCCGCTATCGGCTGAATTTGATTGCGAGTGAG
ATATTTATGCCAGCCAGCCAGACGCAGACGCGCCGAGACAGAACTTAATGGGCCCGCTAACAGCGCGATT
TGCTGGTGACCCAATGCGACCAGATGCTCCACGCCCAGTCGCGTACCGTCTTCATGGGAGAAAATAATAC
TGTTGATGGGTGTCTGGTCAGAGACATCAAGAAATAACGCCGGAACATTAGTGCAGGCAGCTTCCACAGC
AATGGCATCCTGGTCATCCAGCGGATAGTTAATGATCAGCCCACTGACGCGTTGCGCGAGAAGATTGTGC
ACCGCCGCTTTACAGGCTTCGACGCCGCTTCGTTCTACCATCGACACCACCACGCTGGCACCCAGTTGAT
CGGCGCGAGATTTAATCGCCGCGACAATTTGCGACGGCGCGTGCAGGGCCAGACTGGAGGTGGCAACGCC
AATCAGCAACGACTGTTTGCCCGCCAGTTGTTGTGCCACGCGGTTGGGAATGTAATTCAGCTCCGCCATC
GCCGCTTCCACTTTTTCCCGCGTTTTCGCAGAAACGTGGCTGGCCTGGTTCACCACGCGGGAAACGGTCT
GATAAGAGACACCGGCATACTCTGCGACATCGTATAACGTTACTGGTTTCACATTCACCACCCTGAATTG
ACTCTCTTCCGGGCGCTATCATGCCATACCGCGAAAGGTTTTGCGCCATTCGATGGTGTCCGGGATCTCG
ACGCTCTCCCTTATGCG
